Addgene plasmid #162892: C122-E10: mCherry
Purpose: Standard Gateway entry clone encoding mCherry fluorescent protein
Depositing lab: Dominic Esposito. Depositing organization: National Cancer Institute (NCI). Publication: Combinatorial assembly of clone libraries using site-specific recombination. Wall VE, Garvey LA, Mehalko JL, Procter LV, Esposito D. Methods Mol Biol. 2014;1116:193-208. doi: 10.1007/978-1-62703-764-8_14. PubMed 24395366.
Backbone
  Vector backbone: pDonr253
  Vector type: Synthetic Biology
Growth in bacteria
  Bacterial resistance: Spectinomycin, 50 μg/mL
  Growth temperature: 37°C
  Growth strain: DH5alpha
  Copy number: High Copy
Gene/Insert
  Gene/Insert name: monomeric Cherry fluorescent protein (alt name: mCherry)
  Species: Synthetic
  Cloning method: Gateway Cloning
Terms and licenses: Academic/Nonprofit Terms; Industry Terms: Not Available to Industry
How to cite: C122-E10: mCherry was a gift from Dominic Esposito (Addgene plasmid # 162892 ; http://n2t.net/addgene:162892 ; RRID:Addgene_162892)
