[The description below was written by a language model from this plasmid's Addgene catalogue record and pLannotate feature annotations shown in this document.]
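Description:
C122-E10: mCherry is a Gateway entry clone built in the pDonr253 donor backbone and catalogued as a synthetic biology vector. It is a small plasmid of about 3.9 kb that replicates in E. coli from a high-copy ColE1/pUC-type origin. Selection is with spectinomycin, conferred by an intact aadA (SmR) aminoglycoside adenylyltransferase gene, which also gives streptomycin resistance. The annotation also picks up short remnants of other elements: fragments of lacI, lacZα, a gentamicin acetyltransferase gene, a class 1 integron Pc promoter, traJ and pUC polylinker sequence, plus an incP oriT. These look like leftovers of backbone construction rather than working parts of the design, although the Pc promoter fragment lies upstream of the resistance gene.

The payload is a synthetic open reading frame for mCherry, the monomeric, rapidly maturing red fluorescent protein derived from Discosoma. It is flanked on both sides by Gateway attL recombination sites in opposing orientation. The automated annotation labels both sites attL3, but the catalogue calls this a standard entry clone, so the exact att specificities are not resolved by the record. The rrnB T1 and T2 terminators sit upstream of the cassette and insulate it from read-through transcription. A T7 promoter lies just downstream of the second att site and faces back toward the insert. No promoter is positioned to express mCherry in the sense direction, as expected for an entry clone. The plasmid is a source module: an LR Clonase reaction moves the mCherry coding sequence into destination vectors that supply the promoters and other expression context. The associated work concerns combinatorial assembly of clone libraries by site-specific recombination.
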