Features (pLannotate 1.2.2; 16 found; start..end, strand, type, name):
    121..213     +  CDS            lacI (fragment): lac repressor; lacI; The lac repressor binds to the lac operator to inhibit transcription in E. coli. This inhibition can be relieved by adding lactose or isopropyl-β-D-thiogalactopyranoside (IPTG).
    268..295     -  terminator     rrnB T2 terminator: transcription terminator T2 from the E. coli rrnB gene
    427..470     +  terminator     rrnB T1 terminator: Escherichia coli rrnB; transcription terminator T1 from the E. coli rrnB gene
    517..553     -  CDS            lacZα (fragment): LacZα fragment of β-galactosidase; lacZ fragment
    570..665     +  protein_bind   attL3: mutant version of attL; recombination site for the Gateway® LR reaction LR Clonase™
    671..1378    +  CDS            mCherry: mCherry is a basic (constitutively fluorescent) red fluorescent protein published in 2004, derived from Discosoma sp.. It is reported to be a very rapidly-maturing monomer with low acid sensitivity.
   1383..1478    -  protein_bind   attL3: mutant version of attL; recombination site for the Gateway® LR reaction LR Clonase™
   1497..1515    -  promoter       T7 promoter: promoter for bacteriophage T7 RNA polymerase
   1705..1728    +  promoter       Pc promoter (fragment): intI1 (promoter lies within the coding sequence); class 1 integron promoter
   1904..1960    +  CDS            GmR (fragment): gentamycin acetyltransferase; aacC1; confers resistance to gentamycin
   1967..2758    +  CDS            SmR: aminoglycoside adenylyltransferase (Murphy, 1985); aadA; confers resistance to spectinomycin and streptomycin
   2762..2799    -  misc_feature   MCS (fragment): pUC18/19 multiple cloning site
   2802..2847    -  CDS            traJ (fragment): oriT-recognizing protein; traJ
   2880..2989    -  oriT           oriT: incP origin of transfer
   3126..3163    +  misc_feature   MCS (fragment): pUC18/19 multiple cloning site
   3249..3837    +  rep_origin     ori: high-copy-number ColE1/pMB1/pBR322/pUC origin of replication
>Addgene plasmid #162892 | C122-E10: mCherry | addgene full sequence | sequence record 330618 | Addgene NGS Result
CTTTCCTGCGTTATCCCCTGATTCTGTGGATAACCGTATTACCGCCTTTGAGTGAGCTGATACCGCTCGC
CGCAGCCGAACGACCGAGCGCAGCGAGTCAGTGAGCGAGGAAGCGGAAGAGCGCCCAATACGCAAACCGC
CTCTCCCCGCGCGTTGGCCGATTCATTAATGCAGCTGGCACGACAGGTTTCCCGACTGGAAAGCGGGCAG
TGAGCGCAACGCAATTAATACGCGTACCGCTAGCCAGGAAGAGTTTGTAGAAACGCAAAAAGGCCATCCG
TCAGGATGGCCTTCTGCTTAGTTTGATGCCTGGCAGTTTATGGCGGGCGTCCTGCCCGCCACCCTCCGGG
CCGTTGCTTCACAACGTTCAAATCCGCTCCCGGCGGATTTGTCCTACTCAGGAGAGCGTTCACCGACAAA
CAACAGATAAAACGAAAGGCCCAGTCTTCCGACTGAGCCTTTCGTTTTATTTGATGCCTGGCAGTTCCCT
ACTCTCGCGTTAACGCTAGCATGGATGTTTTCCCAGTCACGACGTTGTAAAACGACGGCCAGTCTTAAGC
TCGGGCCCCAAATAATGATTTTATTTTGACTGATAGTGACCTGTTCGTTGCAACAAATTGATGAGCAATG
CTTTTTTATAATGCCAACTTTGTACAAAAAAGTTGGCACCATGGTGAGCAAGGGCGAGGAGGATAACATG
GCCATCATCAAGGAGTTCATGCGCTTCAAGGTGCACATGGAGGGCTCCGTGAACGGCCACGAGTTCGAGA
TCGAGGGCGAGGGCGAGGGCCGCCCCTACGAGGGCACCCAGACCGCCAAGCTGAAGGTGACCAAGGGTGG
CCCCCTGCCCTTCGCCTGGGACATCCTGTCCCCTCAGTTCATGTACGGCTCCAAGGCCTACGTGAAGCAC
CCCGCCGACATCCCCGACTACTTGAAGCTGTCCTTCCCCGAGGGCTTCAAGTGGGAGCGCGTGATGAACT
TCGAGGACGGCGGCGTGGTGACCGTGACCCAGGACTCCTCCCTGCAGGACGGCGAGTTCATCTACAAGGT
GAAGCTGCGCGGCACCAACTTCCCCTCCGACGGCCCCGTAATGCAGAAGAAGACCATGGGCTGGGAGGCC
TCCTCCGAGCGGATGTACCCCGAGGACGGCGCCCTGAAGGGCGAGATCAAGCAGAGGCTGAAGCTGAAGG
ACGGCGGCCACTACGACGCTGAGGTCAAGACCACCTACAAGGCCAAGAAGCCCGTGCAGCTGCCCGGCGC
CTACAACGTCAACATCAAGTTGGACATCACCTCCCACAACGAGGACTACACCATCGTGGAACAGTACGAA
CGCGCCGAGGGCCGCCACTCCACCGGCGGCATGGACGAGCTGTACAAGTAATCAACTTTCTTGTACAAAG
TTGGCATTATAAGAAAGCATTGCTTATCAATTTGTTGCAACGAACAGGTCACTATCAGTCAAAATAAAAT
CATTATTTGCCATCCAGCTGATATCCCCTATAGTGAGTCGTATTACATGGTCATAGCTGTTTCCTGGCAG
CTCTGGCCCGTGTCTCAAAATCTCTGATGTTACATTGCACAAGATAAAAATATATCATCATGCCTCCTCT
AGACCAGCCAGGACAGAAATGCCTCGACTTCGCTGCTACCCAAGGTTGCCGGGTGACGCACACCGTGGAA
ACGGATGAAGGCACGAACCCAGTGGACATAAGCCTGTTCGGTTCGTAAGCTGTAATGCAAGTAGCGTATG
CGCTCACGCAACTGGTCCAGAACCTTGACCGAACGCAGCGGTGGTAACGGCGCAGTGGCGGTTTTCATGG
CTTGTTATGACTGTTTTTTTGGGGTACAGTCTATGCCTCGGGCATCCAAGCAGCAAGCGCGTTACGCCGT
GGGTCGATGTTTGATGTTATGGAGCAGCAACGATGTTACGCAGCAGGGCAGTCGCCCTAAAACAAAGTTA
AACATTATGAGGGAAGCGGTGATCGCCGAAGTATCGACTCAACTATCAGAGGTAGTTGGCGTCATCGAGC
GCCATCTCGAACCGACGTTGCTGGCCGTACATTTGTACGGCTCCGCAGTGGATGGCGGCCTGAAGCCACA
CAGTGATATTGATTTGCTGGTTACGGTGACCGTAAGGCTTGATGAAACAACGCGGCGAGCTTTGATCAAC
GACCTTTTGGAAACTTCGGCTTCCCCTGGAGAGAGCGAGATTCTCCGCGCTGTAGAAGTCACCATTGTTG
TGCACGACGACATCATTCCGTGGCGTTATCCAGCTAAGCGCGAACTGCAATTTGGAGAATGGCAGCGCAA
TGACATTCTTGCAGGTATCTTCGAGCCAGCCACGATCGACATTGATCTGGCTATCTTGCTGACAAAAGCA
AGAGAACATAGCGTTGCCTTGGTAGGTCCAGCGGCGGAGGAACTCTTTGATCCGGTTCCTGAACAGGATC
TATTTGAGGCGCTAAATGAAACCTTAACGCTATGGAACTCGCCGCCCGACTGGGCTGGCGATGAGCGAAA
TGTAGTGCTTACGTTGTCCCGCATTTGGTACAGCGCAGTAACCGGCAAAATCGCGCCGAAGGATGTCGCT
GCCGACTGGGCAATGGAGCGCCTGCCGGCCCAGTATCAGCCCGTCATACTTGAAGCTAGACAGGCTTATC
TTGGACAAGAAGAAGATCGCTTGGCCTCGCGCGCAGATCAGTTGGAAGAATTTGTCCACTACGTGAAAGG
CGAGATCACCAAGGTAGTCGGCAAATAACCCTCGACTCTAGAGGATCCCCGGGTACCGAGCTCGAATTCC
GTGATAGGTGGGCTGCCCTTCCTGGTTGGCTTGGTTTCATCAGCCATCCGCTTGCCCTCATCTGTTACGC
CGGCGGTAGCCGGCCAGCCTCGCAGAGCAGGATTCCCGTTGAGCACCGCCAGGTGCGAATAAGGGACAGT
GAAGAAGGAACACCCGCTCGCGGGTGGGCCTACTTCACCTATCCTGCCCGGCTGACGCCGTTGGATACAC
CAAGGAAAGTCTACACGAACCCTTTGGCAAAATCCTGTATATCGTGCGAAAAAGGATGGATATACCGAAA
AAATCGCTATAATGACCCCGAAGCAGGGTTATGCAGCGGAAAACGGAATTCGAGCTCGGTACCCGGGGAT
CCTCTAGAGTCGAGCCACCCATGACCAAAATCCCTTAACGTGAGTTACGCGTCGTTCCACTGAGCGTCAG
ACCCCGTAGAAAAGATCAAAGGATCTTCTTGAGATCCTTTTTTTCTGCGCGTAATCTGCTGCTTGCAAAC
AAAAAAACCACCGCTACCAGCGGTGGTTTGTTTGCCGGATCAAGAGCTACCAACTCTTTTTCCGAAGGTA
ACTGGCTTCAGCAGAGCGCAGATACCAAATACTGTTCTTCTAGTGTAGCCGTAGTTAGGCCACCACTTCA
AGAACTCTGTAGCACCGCCTACATACCTCGCTCTGCTAATCCTGTTACCAGTGGCTGCTGCCAGTGGCGA
TAAGTCGTGTCTTACCGGGTTGGACTCAAGACGATAGTTACCGGATAAGGCGCAGCGGTCGGGCTGAACG
GGGGGTTCGTGCACACAGCCCAGCTTGGAGCGAACGACCTACACCGAACTGAGATACCTACAGCGTGAGC
TATGAGAAAGCGCCACGCTTCCCGAAGGGAGAAAGGCGGACAGGTATCCGGTAAGCGGCAGGGTCGGAAC
AGGAGAGCGCACGAGGGAGCTTCCAGGGGGAAACGCCTGGTATCTTTATAGTCCTGTCGGGTTTCGCCAC
CTCTGACTTGAGCGTCGATTTTTGTGATGCTCGTCAGGGGGGCGGAGCCTATGGAAAAACGCCAGCAACG
CGGCCTTTTTACGGTTCCTGGCCTTTTGCTGGCCTTTTGCTCACATGTT
